>Addgene plasmid #138904 | pPD293 ZF43x9-Compact_EYFP | addgene full sequence | sequence record 324139 | Addgene NGS Result
GTGCCACCTGACGTCGACGGATCGGGAGATCTGAATTAGAGTGAGGACGATCGGAGTGAGGAAAATTAGA
GTGAGGACGATCGGAGTGAGGATAATTAGAGTGAGGACGATCGGAGTGAGGAAAATTAGAGTGAGGACGA
TCGGAGTGAGGATAATTAGAGTGAGGACGATCCCTCTAGAGGGTATATAATGGGGGCCACTAGTCTACTA
CCAGAGCTCATCGCTAGCGCCACCATGGTGAGCAAGGGCGAGGAGCTGTTCACCGGGGTGGTGCCCATCC
TGGTCGAGCTGGACGGCGACGTAAACGGCCACAAGTTCAGCGTGTCCGGCGAGGGCGAGGGCGATGCCAC
CTACGGCAAGCTGACCCTGAAGTTCATCTGCACCACCGGCAAGCTGCCCGTGCCCTGGCCCACCCTCGTG
ACCACCTTCGGCTACGGCCTGCAGTGCTTCGCCCGCTACCCCGACCACATGAAGCAGCACGACTTCTTCA
AGTCCGCCATGCCCGAAGGCTACGTCCAGGAGCGCACCATCTTCTTCAAGGACGACGGCAACTACAAGAC
CCGCGCCGAGGTGAAGTTCGAGGGCGACACCCTGGTGAACCGCATCGAGCTGAAGGGCATCGACTTCAAG
GAGGACGGCAACATCCTGGGGCACAAGCTGGAGTACAACTACAACAGCCACAACGTCTATATCATGGCCG
ACAAGCAGAAGAACGGCATCAAGGTGAACTTCAAGATCCGCCACAACATCGAGGACGGCAGCGTGCAGCT
CGCCGACCACTACCAGCAGAACACCCCCATCGGCGACGGCCCCGTGCTGCTGCCCGACAACCACTACCTG
AGCTACCAGTCCGCCCTGAGCAAAGACCCCAACGAGAAGCGCGATCACATGGTCCTGCTGGAGTTCGTGA
CCGCCGCCGGGATCACTCTCGGCATGGACGAGCTGTACAAGTAGGCGGCCGCTCGAGTCTAGAGGGCCCG
TTTAAACCCGCTGATCAGCCTCGACTGTGCCTTCTAGTTGCCAGCCATCTGTTGTTTGCCCCTCCCCCGT
GCCTTCCTTGACCCTGGAAGGTGCCACTCCCACTGTCCTTTCCTAATAAAATGAGGAAATTGCATCGCAT
TGTCTGAGTAGGTGTCATTCTATTCTGGGGGGTGGGGTGGGGCAGGACAGCAAGGGGGAGGATTGGGAAG
TCAATAGCAGGCATGCTGGGGATGCGGTGGGCTCTATGGCTTCTGAGGCGGAAAGAACCAGCTGGGGCTC
TAGGGGGTATCCCC
[124 nt withheld, positions 1275-1398]
C
[91 nt withheld, positions 1400-1490]
A
[49 nt withheld, positions 1492-1540]
CCTTTGACGTTGGAGTCCACGTTCTTT
[37 nt withheld, positions 1568-1604]
ACCCTATCTCGGTCTATTCTTTTGATTTATAAGGGATTTTGCCGATTTCGGCCTATTGGTTAAAAAATGA
GCTGATTTAACAAAAATTTAACGCGAATTAATTCTGTGGAATGTGTGTCAGTTAGGCTCAATTAGTCAGC
AACCATAGTCCCGCCCCTAACTCCGCCCATCCCGCCCCTAACTCCGCCCAGTTCCGCCCATTCTCCGCCC
CATGGCTGACTAATTTTTTTTATTTATGCAGAGGCCGAGGCCGCCTCTGCCTCTGAGCTATTCCAGAAGT
AGTGAGGAGGCTTTTTTGGAGGCCTAGGCTTTTGCAAAAAGCTCCCGGGAGCTTGTATATCCATTTTCGG
AGGTTGGGCTTCGGAATCGTTTTCCGGGACGCCGGCTGGATGATCCTCCAGCGCGGGGATCTCATGCTGG
AGTTCTTCGCCCACCCCAACTTGTTTATTGCAGCTTATAATGGTTACAAATAAAGCAATAGCATCACAAA
TTTCACAAATAAAGCATTTTTTTCACTGCATTCTAGTTGTGGTTTGTCCAAACTCATCAATGTATCTTAT
CATGTCTGTATACCGTCGACCTCTAGCTAGAGCTTGGCGTAATCATGGTCATAGCTGTTTCCTGTGTGAA
ATTGTTATCCGCTCACAATTCCACACAACATACGAGCCGGAAGCATAAAGTGTAAAGCCTGGGGTGCCTA
ATGAGTGAGCTAACTCACATTAATTGCGTTGCGCTCACTGCCCGCTTTCCAGTCGGGAAACCTGTCGTGC
CAGCTGCATTAATGAATCGGCCAACGCGCGGGGAGAGGCGGTTTGCGTATTGGGCGCTCTTCCGCTTCCT
CGCTCACTGACTCGCTGCGCTCGGTCGTTCGGCTGCGGCGAGCGGTATCAGCTCACTCAAAGGCGGTAAT
ACGGTTATCCACAGAATCAGGGGATAACGCAGGAAAGAACATGTGAGCAAAAGGCCAGCAAAAGGCCAGG
AACCGTAAAAAGGCCGCGTTGCTGGCGTTTTTCCATAGGCTCCGCCCCCCTGACGAGCATCACAAAAATC
GACGCTCAAGTCAGAGGTGGCGAAACCCGACAGGACTATAAAGATACCAGGCGTTTCCCCCTGGAAGCTC
CCTCGTGCGCTCTCCTGTTCCGACCCTGCCGCTTACCGGATACCTGTCCGCCTTTCTCCCTTCGGGAAGC
GTGGCGCTTTCTCATAGCTCACGCTGTAGGTATCTCAGTTCGGTGTAGGTCGTTCGCTCCAAGCTGGGCT
GTGTGCACGAACCCCCCGTTCAGCCCGACCGCTGCGCCTTATCCGGTAACTATCGTCTTGAGTCCAACCC
GGTAAGACACGACTTATCGCCACTGGCAGCAGCCACTGGTAACAGGATTAGCAGAGCGAGGTATGTAGGC
GGTGCTACAGAGTTCTTGAAGTGGTGGCCTAACTACGGCTACACTAGAAGAACAGTATTTGGTATCTGCG
CTCTGCTGAAGCCAGTTACCTTCGGAAAAAGAGTTGGTAGCTCTTGATCCGGCAAACAAACCACCGCTGG
TAGCGGTGGTTTTTTTGTTTGCAAGCAGCAGATTACGCGCAGAAAAAAAGGATCTCAAGAAGATCCTTTG
ATCTTTTCTACGGGGTCTGACGCTCAGTGGAACGAAAACTCACGTTAAGGGATTTTGGTCATGAGATTAT
CAAAAAGGATCTTCACCTAGATCCTTTTAAATTAAAAATGAAGTTTTAAATCAATCTAAAGTATATATGA
GTAAACTTGGTCTGACAGTTACCAATGCTTAATCAGTGAGGCACCTATCTCAGCGATCTGTCTATTTCGT
TCATCCATAGTTGCCTGACTCCCCGTCGTGTAGATAACTACGATACGGGAGGGCTTACCATCTGGCCCCA
GTGCTGCAATGATACCGCGAGATCCACGCTCACCGGCTCCAGATTTATCAGCAATAAACCAGCCAGCCGG
AAGGGCCGAGCGCAGAAGTGGTCCTGCAACTTTATCCGCCTCCATCCAGTCTATTAATTGTTGCCGGGAA
GCTAGAGTAAGTAGTTCGCCAGTTAATAGTTTGCGCAACGTTGTTGCCATTGCTACAGGCATCGTGGTGT
CACGCTCGTCGTTTGGTATGGCTTCATTCAGCTCCGGTTCCCAACGATCAAGGCGAGTTACATGATCCCC
CATGTTGTGCAAAAAAGCGGTTAGCTCCTTCGGTCCTCCGATCGTTGTCAGAAGTAAGTTGGCCGCAGTG
TTATCACTCATGGTTATGGCAGCACTGCATAATTCTCTTACTGTCATGCCATCCGTAAGATGCTTTTCTG
TGACTGGTGAGTACTCAACCAAGTCATTCTGAGAATAGTGTATGCGGCGACCGAGTTGCTCTTGCCCGGC
GTCAATACGGGATAATACCGCGCCACATAGCAGAACTTTAAAAGTGCTCATCATTGGAAAACGTTCTTCG
GGGCGAAAACTCTCAAGGATCTTACCGCTGTTGAGATCCAGTTCGATGTAACCCACTCGTGCACCCAACT
GATCTTCAGCATCTTTTACTTTCACCAGCGTTTCTGGGTGAGCAAAAACAGGAAGGCAAAATGCCGCAAA
AAAGGGAATAAGGGCGACACGGAAATGTTGAATACTCATACTCTTCCTTTTTCAATATTATTGAAGCATT
TATCAGGGTTATTGTCTCATGAGCGGATACATATTTGAATGTATTTAGAAAAATAAACAAATAGGGGTTC
CGCGCACATTTCCCCGAAAA
Features (pLannotate 1.2.2; 16 found; start..end, strand, type, name):
    177..193     +  promoter       minP (fragment): minimal TATA-box promoter with low basal activity
    235..951     +  CDS            EYFP: EYFP is a basic (constitutively fluorescent) green/yellow fluorescent protein published in 1996, derived from Aequorea victoria. It is reported to be a very rapidly-maturing weak dimer with high acid sensitivity.
   1005..1116    +  polyA_signal   bGH poly(A) signal: bovine growth hormone polyadenylation signal
   1233..1254    +  promoter       SV40 promoter (fragment): SV40 enhancer and early promoter
   1275..1703    +  rep_origin     f1 ori (sequence partly withheld): f1 bacteriophage origin of replication; arrow indicates direction of (+) strand synthesis
   1708..1730    +  promoter       SV40 promoter (fragment): SV40 enhancer and early promoter
   1731..1922    +  promoter       SV40 promoter: SV40 early promoter
   1949..2047    +  CDS            ble (fragment): BLE_KLEPN - Experimental evidence at protein level: Swiss-Prot protein existence level 1. Binding protein with a strong affinity to the bleomycin family of antibiotics. Binds to CL990; an antimitotic-antibiotic compound. From Klebsiella pneumoniae.
   2042..2163    +  polyA_signal   SV40 poly(A) signal: SV40 polyadenylation signal
   2236..2252    -  protein_bind   lac operator: The lac repressor binds to the lac operator to inhibit transcription in E. coli. This inhibition can be relieved by adding lactose or isopropyl-β-D-thiogalactopyranoside (IPTG). lac repressor encoded by lacI
   2260..2290    -  promoter       lac promoter: promoter for the E. coli lac operon
   2305..2326    -  protein_bind   CAP binding site: CAP binding activates transcription in the presence of cAMP. E. coli catabolite activator protein
   2339..2431    -  CDS            lacI (fragment): lac repressor; lacI; The lac repressor binds to the lac operator to inhibit transcription in E. coli. This inhibition can be relieved by adding lactose or isopropyl-β-D-thiogalactopyranoside (IPTG).
   2614..3202    -  rep_origin     ori: high-copy-number ColE1/pMB1/pBR322/pUC origin of replication
   3373..4233    -  CDS            AmpR: β-lactamase; bla; confers resistance to ampicillin, carbenicillin, and related antibiotics
   4234..4338    -  promoter       AmpR promoter: bla
