[The description below was written by a language model from this plasmid's Addgene catalogue record and pLannotate feature annotations shown in this document.]
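Description:
pPD293 ZF43x9-Compact_EYFP is a 4.35 kb mammalian expression and synthetic-biology reporter plasmid built on the pPD152 Reporter Template v2 backbone. It is maintained in E. coli as a high-copy plasmid through a ColE1/pUC-type origin and selected with ampicillin via the β-lactamase gene and its native promoter. An f1 phage origin is also present, along with residual lac promoter/operator, CAP site and lacI fragments that are typical carry-over from the parental cloning vector.

The payload is a synthetic inducible promoter, ZF43x9-Compact, cloned between retained BglII and NheI sites upstream of the EYFP coding sequence, which is terminated by a bovine growth hormone polyadenylation signal. The annotation detects only a short minimal TATA-box promoter fragment just ahead of EYFP; the upstream synthetic region is not annotated. The name suggests an array of nine binding sites for a zinc-finger domain designated ZF43 in a compact spacing, though the record does not spell out this architecture. A minimal promoter has low basal activity, so in such a design yellow fluorescence would depend on a cognate DNA-binding transcription factor supplied in trans.

Downstream, an SV40 early promoter and SV40 polyadenylation signal flank only a short fragment of a bleomycin-resistance (ble) gene, so a functional mammalian selection marker appears to be absent and the plasmid is probably best suited to transient transfection. The stated purpose is to serve as the EYFP reporter for measuring output from the ZF43x9-Compact promoter in engineered mammalian gene-regulation systems.
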