Addgene plasmid #138904: pPD293 ZF43x9-Compact_EYFP
Purpose: EYFP reporter vector for the ZF43x9-Compact promoter
Depositing lab: Joshua Leonard. Depositing organization: Northwestern University.
Backbone
  Vector backbone: pPD152 Reporter Template v2
  Vector type: Mammalian Expression, Synthetic Biology
Growth in bacteria
  Bacterial resistance: Ampicillin, 100 μg/mL
  Growth temperature: 37°C
  Growth strain: DH5alpha
  Copy number: High Copy
Gene/Insert
  Gene/Insert name: ZF43x9-Compact
  Species: Synthetic
  Promoter: ZF43x9-Compact
  Cloning method: Restriction Enzyme; 5′ cloning site BglII (not destroyed); 3′ cloning site NheI (not destroyed)
  Sequencing primers: 5′ CGACACGGAAATGTTGAATAC; 3′ TAGAAGGCACAGTCGAGG
Terms and licenses: Academic/Nonprofit Terms; Industry Terms: Not Available to Industry
Depositor comments: Leonard Lab plasmid reference number: L1553
How to cite: pPD293 ZF43x9-Compact_EYFP was a gift from Joshua Leonard (Addgene plasmid # 138904 ; http://n2t.net/addgene:138904 ; RRID:Addgene_138904)
