>Addgene plasmid #138904 | pPD293 ZF43x9-Compact_EYFP | depositor partial sequence | sequence record 268475 | ZF43x9-Compact
AGATCTGAATTAGAGTGAGGACGATCGGAGTGAGGAAAATTAGAGTGAGGACGATCGGAGTGAGGATAAT
TAGAGTGAGGACGATCGGAGTGAGGAAAATTAGAGTGAGGACGATCGGAGTGAGGATAATTAGAGTGAGG
ACGATCCCTCTAGAGGGTATATAATGGGGGCCACTAGTCTACTACCAGAGCTCATCGCTAGC
